>Addgene plasmid #75143 | pcDNA3-N-HA-NEK7 K64M | addgene full sequence | sequence record 147264 | Addgene assembled sequence
GACGGATCGGGAGATCTCCCGATCCCCTATGGTCGACTCTCAGTACAATCTGCTCTGATGCCGCATAGTT
AAGCCAGTATCTGCTCCCTGCTTGTGTGTTGGAGGTCGCTGAGTAGTGCGCGAGCAAAATTTAAGCTACA
ACAAGGCAAGGCTTGACCGACAATTGCATGAAGAATCTGCTTAGGGTTAGGCGTTTTGCGCTGCTTCGCG
ATGTACGGGCCAGATATACGCGTTGACATTGATTATTGACTAGTTATTAATAGTAATCAATTACGGGGTC
ATTAGTTCATAGCCCATATATGGAGTTCCGCGTTACATAACTTACGGTAAATGGCCCGCCTGGCTGACCG
CCCAACGACCCCCGCCCATTGACGTCAATAATGACGTATGTTCCCATAGTAACGCCAATAGGGACTTTCC
ATTGACGTCAATGGGTGGACTATTTACGGTAAACTGCCCACTTGGCAGTACATCAAGTGTATCATATGCC
AAGTACGCCCCCTATTGACGTCAATGACGGTAAATGGCCCGCCTGGCATTATGCCCAGTACATGACCTTA
TGGGACTTTCCTACTTGGCAGTACATCTACGTATTAGTCATCGCTATTACCATGGTGATGCGGTTTTGGC
AGTACATCAATGGGCGTGGATAGCGGTTTGACTCACGGGGATTTCCAAGTCTCCACCCCATTGACGTCAA
TGGGAGTTTGTTTTGGCACCAAAATCAACGGGACTTTCCAAAATGTCGTAACAACTCCGCCCCATTGACG
CAAATGGGCGGTAGGCGTGTACGGTGGGAGGTCTATATAAGCAGAGCTCTCTGGCTAACTAGAGAACCCA
CTGCTTACTGGCTTATCGAAATTAATACGACTCACTATAGGGAGACCCAAGCTTACCATGGGATACCCCT
ACGACGTCCCCGACTACGCCGGATCCATGGATGAACAATCACAAGGAATGCAAGGGCCGCCCGTTACTCA
GTTCCAGCCACAGAAGGCATTACGGCCAGATATGGGCTATAATACTTTAGCCAACTTCCGAATAGAAAAG
AAAATTGGTCGTGGACAATTTAGTGAAGTTTATAGAGCATCCTGTCTCTTGGATGGAGTGCCGGTAGCGT
TAAAAATGGTACAGATATTTGATTTAATGGATGCCAAAGCACGTGCTGATTGTATCAAAGAAATAGACCT
CCTTAAGCAACTCAACCATCCAAATGTAATTAAATACTATGCATCATTCATTGAGGATAATGAGCTGAAC
ATAGTTTTGGAGTTAGCAGATGCTGGTGACCTCTCCAGAATGATAAAGCACTTTAAGAAACAAAAGAGGC
TAATCCCTGAGAGAACCGTTTGGAAATACTTCGTTCAGCTCTGCAGTGCACTGGACCACATGCATTCTCG
AAGAGTCATGCACAGAGATATAAAACCAGCTAATGTGTTCATTACAGCCACTGGGGTAGTAAAACTCGGA
GACCTTGGGCTTGGTCGGTTTTTCAGCTCCAAAACCACAGCTGCACATTCTTTAGTGGGTACACCTTACT
ACATGTCTCCAGAGAGAATACATGAAAATGGATACAACTTCAAGTCTGACATCTGGTCTCTTGGCTGTCT
GCTATATGAGATGGCTGCACTGCAGAGTCCTCTCTACGGCGACAAGATGAACTTGTATTCTCTGTGTAAG
AAGATAGAGCAGTGTGACTACCCGCCTCTCCCGTCAGATCACTATTCGGAGGAGCTACGACAGCTAGTTA
ATATATGCATCAACCCAGATCCAGAGAAGCGACCCGACATCGCCTATGTTTATGATGTGGCAAAGAGGAT
GCATGCATGTACCGCAAGCACCTAACTCGAGCATGCATCTAGTCTAGAGGGCCCTATTCTATAGTGTCAC
CTAAATGCTAGAGCTCGCTGATCAGCCTCGACTGTGCCTTCTAGTTGCCAGCCATCTGTTGTTTGCCCCT
CCCCCGTGCCTTCCTTGACCCTGGAAGGTGCCACTCCCACTGTCCTTTCCTAATAAAATGAGGAAATTGC
ATCGCATTGTCTGAGTAGGTGTCATTCTATTCTGGGGGGTGGGGTGGGGCAGGACAGCAAGGGGGAGGAT
TGGGAAGACAATAGCAGGCATGCTGGGGATGCGGTGGGCTCTATGGCTTCTGAGGCGGAAAGAACCAGCT
GGGGCTCTAGGGGGTATCCCC
[124 nt withheld, positions 2192-2315]
C
[32 nt withheld, positions 2317-2348]
CA
[57 nt withheld, positions 2351-2407]
A
[49 nt withheld, positions 2409-2457]
CCTTTGACGTTGGAGTCCACGTTCTTT
[37 nt withheld, positions 2485-2521]
ACCCTATCTCGGTCTATTCTTTTGATTTATAAGGGATTTTGGGGATTTCGGCCTATTGGTTAAAAAATGA
GCTGATTTAACAAAAATTTAACGCGAATTAATTCTGTGGAATGTGTGTCAGTTAGGGTGTGGAAAGTCCC
CAGGCTCCCCAGGCAGGCAGAAGTATGCAAAGCATGCATCTCAATTAGTCAGCAACCAGGTGTGGAAAGT
CCCCAGGCTCCCCAGCAGGCAGAAGTATGCAAAGCATGCATCTCAATTAGTCAGCAACCATAGTCCCGCC
CCTAACTCCGCCCATCCCGCCCCTAACTCCGCCCAGTTCCGCCCATTCTCCGCCCCATGGCTGACTAATT
TTTTTTATTTATGCAGAGGCCGAGGCCGCCTCTGCCTCTGAGCTATTCCAGAAGTAGTGAGGAGGCTTTT
TTGGAGGCCTAGGCTTTTGCAAAAAGCTCCCGGGAGCTTGTATATCCATTTTCGGATCTGATCAAGAGAC
AGGATGAGGATCGTTTCGCATGATTGAACAAGATGGATTGCACGCAGGTTCTCCGGCCGCTTGGGTGGAG
AGGCTATTCGGCTATGACTGGGCACAACAGACAATCGGCTGCTCTGATGCCGCCGTGTTCCGGCTGTCAG
CGCAGGGGCGCCCGGTTCTTTTTGTCAAGACCGACCTGTCCGGTGCCCTGAATGAACTGCAGGACGAGGC
AGCGCGGCTATCGTGGCTGGCCACGACGGGCGTTCCTTGCGCAGCTGTGCTCGACGTTGTCACTGAAGCG
GGAAGGGACTGGCTGCTATTGGGCGAAGTGCCGGGGCAGGATCTCCTGTCATCTCACCTTGCTCCTGCCG
AGAAAGTATCCATCATGGCTGATGCAATGCGGCGGCTGCATACGCTTGATCCGGCTACCTGCCCATTCGA
CCACCAAGCGAAACATCGCATCGAGCGAGCACGTACTCGGATGGAAGCCGGTCTTGTCGATCAGGATGAT
CTGGACGAAGAGCATCAGGGGCTCGCGCCAGCCGAACTGTTCGCCAGGCTCAAGGCGCGCATGCCCGACG
GCGAGGATCTCGTCGTGACCCATGGCGATGCCTGCTTGCCGAATATCATGGTGGAAAATGGCCGCTTTTC
TGGATTCATCGACTGTGGCCGGCTGGGTGTGGCGGACCGCTATCAGGACATAGCGTTGGCTACCCGTGAT
ATTGCTGAAGAGCTTGGCGGCGAATGGGCTGACCGCTTCCTCGTGCTTTACGGTATCGCCGCTCCCGATT
CGCAGCGCATCGCCTTCTATCGCCTTCTTGACGAGTTCTTCTGAGCGGGACTCTGGGGTTCGAAATGACC
GACCAAGCGACGCCCAACCTGCCATCACGAGATTTCGATTCCACCGCCGCCTTCTATGAAAGGTTGGGCT
TCGGAATCGTTTTCCGGGACGCCGGCTGGATGATCCTCCAGCGCGGGGATCTCATGCTGGAGTTCTTCGC
CCACCCCAACTTGTTTATTGCAGCTTATAATGGTTACAAATAAAGCAATAGCATCACAAATTTCACAAAT
AAAGCATTTTTTTCACTGCATTCTAGTTGTGGTTTGTCCAAACTCATCAATGTATCTTATCATGTCTGTA
TACCGTCGACCTCTAGCTAGAGCTTGGCGTAATCATGGTCATAGCTGTTTCCTGTGTGAAATTGTTATCC
GCTCACAATTCCACACAACATACGAGCCGGAAGCATAAAGTGTAAAGCCTGGGGTGCCTAATGAGTGAGC
TAACTCACATTAATTGCGTTGCGCTCACTGCCCGCTTTCCAGTCGGGAAACCTGTCGTGCCAGCTGCATT
AATGAATCGGCCAACGCGCGGGGAGAGGCGGTTTGCGTATTGGGCGCTCTTCCGCTTCCTCGCTCACTGA
CTCGCTGCGCTCGGTCGTTCGGCTGCGGCGAGCGGTATCAGCTCACTCAAAGGCGGTAATACGGTTATCC
ACAGAATCAGGGGATAACGCAGGAAAGAACATGTGAGCAAAAGGCCAGCAAAAGGCCAGGAACCGTAAAA
AGGCCGCGTTGCTGGCGTTTTTCCATAGGCTCCGCCCCCCTGACGAGCATCACAAAAATCGACGCTCAAG
TCAGAGGTGGCGAAACCCGACAGGACTATAAAGATACCAGGCGTTTCCCCCTGGAAGCTCCCTCGTGCGC
TCTCCTGTTCCGACCCTGCCGCTTACCGGATACCTGTCCGCCTTTCTCCCTTCGGGAAGCGTGGCGCTTT
CTCAATGCTCACGCTGTAGGTATCTCAGTTCGGTGTAGGTCGTTCGCTCCAAGCTGGGCTGTGTGCACGA
ACCCCCCGTTCAGCCCGACCGCTGCGCCTTATCCGGTAACTATCGTCTTGAGTCCAACCCGGTAAGACAC
GACTTATCGCCACTGGCAGCAGCCACTGGTAACAGGATTAGCAGAGCGAGGTATGTAGGCGGTGCTACAG
AGTTCTTGAAGTGGTGGCCTAACTACGGCTACACTAGAAGGACAGTATTTGGTATCTGCGCTCTGCTGAA
GCCAGTTACCTTCGGAAAAAGAGTTGGTAGCTCTTGATCCGGCAAACAAACCACCGCTGGTAGCGGTGGT
TTTTTTGTTTGCAAGCAGCAGATTACGCGCAGAAAAAAAGGATCTCAAGAAGATCCTTTGATCTTTTCTA
CGGGGTCTGACGCTCAGTGGAACGAAAACTCACGTTAAGGGATTTTGGTCATGAGATTATCAAAAAGGAT
CTTCACCTAGATCCTTTTAAATTAAAAATGAAGTTTTAAATCAATCTAAAGTATATATGAGTAAACTTGG
TCTGACAGTTACCAATGCTTAATCAGTGAGGCACCTATCTCAGCGATCTGTCTATTTCGTTCATCCATAG
TTGCCTGACTCCCCGTCGTGTAGATAACTACGATACGGGAGGGCTTACCATCTGGCCCCAGTGCTGCAAT
GATACCGCGAGACCCACGCTCACCGGCTCCAGATTTATCAGCAATAAACCAGCCAGCCGGAAGGGCCGAG
CGCAGAAGTGGTCCTGCAACTTTATCCGCCTCCATCCAGTCTATTAATTGTTGCCGGGAAGCTAGAGTAA
GTAGTTCGCCAGTTAATAGTTTGCGCAACGTTGTTGCCATTGCTACAGGCATCGTGGTGTCACGCTCGTC
GTTTGGTATGGCTTCATTCAGCTCCGGTTCCCAACGATCAAGGCGAGTTACATGATCCCCCATGTTGTGC
AAAAAAGCGGTTAGCTCCTTCGGTCCTCCGATCGTTGTCAGAAGTAAGTTGGCCGCAGTGTTATCACTCA
TGGTTATGGCAGCACTGCATAATTCTCTTACTGTCATGCCATCCGTAAGATGCTTTTCTGTGACTGGTGA
GTACTCAACCAAGTCATTCTGAGAATAGTGTATGCGGCGACCGAGTTGCTCTTGCCCGGCGTCAATACGG
GATAATACCGCGCCACATAGCAGAACTTTAAAAGTGCTCATCATTGGAAAACGTTCTTCGGGGCGAAAAC
TCTCAAGGATCTTACCGCTGTTGAGATCCAGTTCGATGTAACCCACTCGTGCACCCAACTGATCTTCAGC
ATCTTTTACTTTCACCAGCGTTTCTGGGTGAGCAAAAACAGGAAGGCAAAATGCCGCAAAAAAGGGAATA
AGGGCGACACGGAAATGTTGAATACTCATACTCTTCCTTTTTCAATATTATTGAAGCATTTATCAGGGTT
ATTGTCTCATGAGCGGATACATATTTGAATGTATTTAGAAAAATAAACAAATAGGGGTTCCGCGCACATT
TCCCCGAAAAGTGCCACCTGACGTC
Features (pLannotate 1.2.2; 21 found; start..end, strand, type, name):
     36..80      -  misc_feature   bom (fragment): basis of mobility region from pBR322
    235..614     +  enhancer       CMV enhancer: human cytomegalovirus immediate early enhancer
    615..818     +  promoter       CMV promoter: human cytomegalovirus (CMV) immediate early promoter
    814..847     +  LTR            5' LTR (truncated) (fragment): truncated 5' long terminal repeat (LTR) from HIV-1
    863..881     +  promoter       T7 promoter: promoter for bacteriophage T7 RNA polymerase
    937..1842    +  CDS            Nek7: NEK7_MOUSE - Experimental evidence at protein level: Swiss-Prot protein existence level 1. Protein kinase which plays an important role in mitotic cell cycle progression. Required for microtubule nucleation activity of the centrosome, robust mitotic spindle formation and cytokinesis (PubMed:20473324). Phosphorylates RPS6KB1 (By similarity). Phosphorylates EML4 at 'Ser-146', promoting its dissociation from microtubules during mitosis which is required for efficient chromosome congression (By similarity). From Mus musculus (Mouse).
   1878..1896    -  promoter       SP6 promoter: promoter for bacteriophage SP6 RNA polymerase
   1922..2146    +  polyA_signal   bGH poly(A) signal: bovine growth hormone polyadenylation signal
   2150..2171    +  promoter       SV40 promoter (fragment): SV40 enhancer and early promoter
   2192..2620    +  rep_origin     f1 ori (sequence partly withheld): f1 bacteriophage origin of replication; arrow indicates direction of (+) strand synthesis
   2634..2964    +  promoter       SV40 promoter: SV40 enhancer and early promoter
   3031..3822    +  CDS            neo: KKA2_KLEPN - Also known as kan, nptII. Experimental evidence at protein level: Swiss-Prot protein existence level 1. Resistance to kanamycin, neomycin, paromomycin, ribostamycin, butirosin and gentamicin B. From Klebsiella pneumoniae.
   3846..4004    +  CDS            ble (fragment): BLE_KLEPN - Experimental evidence at protein level: Swiss-Prot protein existence level 1. Binding protein with a strong affinity to the bleomycin family of antibiotics. Binds to CL990; an antimitotic-antibiotic compound. From Klebsiella pneumoniae.
   3999..4120    +  polyA_signal   SV40 poly(A) signal: SV40 polyadenylation signal
   4193..4209    -  protein_bind   lac operator: The lac repressor binds to the lac operator to inhibit transcription in E. coli. This inhibition can be relieved by adding lactose or isopropyl-β-D-thiogalactopyranoside (IPTG). lac repressor encoded by lacI
   4217..4247    -  promoter       lac promoter: promoter for the E. coli lac operon
   4262..4283    -  protein_bind   CAP binding site: CAP binding activates transcription in the presence of cAMP. E. coli catabolite activator protein
   4296..4388    -  CDS            lacI (fragment): lac repressor; lacI; The lac repressor binds to the lac operator to inhibit transcription in E. coli. This inhibition can be relieved by adding lactose or isopropyl-β-D-thiogalactopyranoside (IPTG).
   4571..5159    -  rep_origin     ori: high-copy-number ColE1/pMB1/pBR322/pUC origin of replication
   5330..6190    -  CDS            AmpR: β-lactamase; bla; confers resistance to ampicillin, carbenicillin, and related antibiotics
   6191..6295    -  promoter       AmpR promoter: bla
