[The description below was written by a language model from this plasmid's Addgene catalogue record and pLannotate feature annotations shown in this document.]
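Description:
pcDNA3-N-HA-NEK7 K64M is a mammalian expression plasmid built on the pcDNA3 backbone that drives production of mouse NEK7 (NIMA-related expressed kinase 7) carrying an N-terminal HA epitope tag. The roughly 0.9 kb Nek7 coding sequence sits downstream of the human cytomegalovirus immediate-early enhancer and promoter and is followed by the bovine growth hormone polyadenylation signal, giving strong constitutive expression after transfection. T7 and SP6 phage promoters flank the insert, as is standard for this backbone, and can serve for in vitro transcription or sequencing. The insert carries a Lys64-to-Met substitution that renders the kinase catalytically inactive. A second change, F236L, was detected during repository quality control, and the depositor reports that it does not affect function. The HA tag is recorded in the catalogue but is not separately annotated in the feature table, which marks only the Nek7 reading frame.

In bacteria the plasmid replicates from a high-copy ColE1/pUC-type origin and is selected with ampicillin through the β-lactamase gene; an f1 origin is also present for single-stranded DNA production. For mammalian cells, an SV40 enhancer/early promoter drives the neomycin phosphotransferase gene, terminated by the SV40 poly(A) signal, which permits G418 selection of stable transfectants. The short HIV-1 LTR, ble, lacI and lac promoter hits in the table are fragments of backbone sequence rather than functional payload elements. The assembled sequence is slightly shorter than the catalogued total size.

The construct serves as a kinase-dead control or comparator for wild-type NEK7. The associated work examined NEK7 as a component of the NLRP3 inflammasome and its relationship to mitosis, where the HA tag allows detection and immunoprecipitation.
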