Addgene plasmid #75143: pcDNA3-N-HA-NEK7 K64M
Purpose: Expresses N-terminal HA-tagged NEK7 (with a K64M substitution; kinase dead) in mammalian cells
Depositing lab: Bruce Beutler. Depositing organization: University of Texas Southwestern Medical Center. Publication: NLRP3 activation and mitosis are mutually exclusive events coordinated by NEK7, a new inflammasome component. Shi H, Wang Y, Li X, Zhan X, Tang M, Fina M, Su L, Pratt D, Bu CH, Hildebrand S, Lyon S, Scott L, Quan J, Sun Q, Russell J, Arnett S, Jurek P, Chen D, Kravchenko VV, Mathison JC, Moresco EM, Monson NL, Ulevitch RJ, Beutler B. Nat Immunol. 2016 Mar;17(3):250-8. doi: 10.1038/ni.3333. Epub 2015 Dec 7. PubMed 26642356.
Backbone
  Vector backbone: pcDNA3
  Backbone size w/o insert (bp): 5446
  Total vector size (bp): 6355
  Vector type: Mammalian Expression
  Selectable markers: Neomycin (select with G418)
Growth in bacteria
  Bacterial resistance: Ampicillin, 100 μg/mL
  Growth temperature: 37°C
  Growth strain: DH5alpha
  Copy number: Unknown
Gene/Insert
  Gene/Insert name: NIMA (never in mitosis gene a)-related expressed kinase 7 (alt name: Nek7)
  Species: M. musculus (mouse)
  Insert size (bp): 909
  Mutation: Lys 64 mutated to Met; kinase inactive and F236L (please see depositor comments below)
  GenBank ID: NM_021605
  Entrez Gene: Nek7 (a.k.a. 2810460C19Rik, AU020186)
  Promoter: CMV
  Tag / fusion protein: HA (N terminal on insert)
  Cloning method: Unknown
  Sequencing primers: 5′ CMV-F
Terms and licenses: Academic/Nonprofit Terms; Industry Terms: Not Available to Industry
Depositor comments: Please note that mutation F236L in NEK7 was found during Addgene's quality control. The depositor noted that this mutation does NOT affect plasmid function.
How to cite: pcDNA3-N-HA-NEK7 K64M was a gift from Bruce Beutler (Addgene plasmid # 75143 ; http://n2t.net/addgene:75143 ; RRID:Addgene_75143)
