>Addgene plasmid #75143 | pcDNA3-N-HA-NEK7 K64M | depositor partial sequence | sequence record 142330 | sequence of insert
ATGGATGAACAATCACAAGGAATGCAAGGGCCGCCCGTTACTCAGTTCCAGCCACAGAAGGCATTACGGC
CAGATATGGGCTATAATACTTTAGCCAACTTCCGAATAGAAAAGAAAATTGGTCGTGGACAATTTAGTGA
AGTTTATAGAGCATCCTGTCTCTTGGATGGAGTGCCGGTAGCGTTAAAAATGGTACAGATATTTGATTTA
ATGGATGCCAAAGCACGTGCTGATTGTATCAAAGAAATAGACCTCCTTAAGCAACTCAACCATCCAAATG
TAATTAAATACTATGCATCATTCATTGAGGATAATGAGCTGAACATAGTTTTGGAGTTAGCAGATGCTGG
TGACCTCTCCAGAATGATAAAGCACTTTAAGAAACAAAAGAGGCTAATCCCTGAGAGAACCGTTTGGAAA
TACTTCGTTCAGCTCTGCAGTGCACTGGACCACATGCATTCTCGAAGAGTCATGCACAGAGATATAAAAC
CAGCTAATGTGTTCATTACAGCCACTGGGGTAGTAAAACTCGGAGACCTTGGGCTTGGTCGGTTTTTCAG
CTCCAAAACCACAGCTGCACATTCTTTAGTGGGTACACCTTACTACATGTCTCCAGAGAGAATACATGAA
AATGGATACAACTTCAAGTCTGACATCTGGTCTCTTGGCTGTCTGCTATATGAGATGGCTGCACTGCAGA
GTCCTTTCTACGGCGACAAGATGAACTTGTATTCTCTGTGTAAGAAGATAGAGCAGTGTGACTACCCGCC
TCTCCCGTCAGATCACTATTCGGAGGAGCTACGACAGCTAGTTAATATATGCATCAACCCAGATCCAGAG
AAGCGACCCGACATCGCCTATGTTTATGATGTGGCAAAGAGGATGCATGCATGTACCGCAAGCACCTAA
