>Addgene plasmid #75143 | pcDNA3-N-HA-NEK7 K64M | addgene partial sequence | sequence record 146577 | CMV-F 5'-CGCAAATGGGCGGTAGGCGTG-3'
ACTAGAGAACCCACTGCTTACTGGCTTATCGAAATTAATACGACTCACTATAGGGAGACCCAAGCTTACC
ATGGGATACCCCTACGACGTCCCCGACTACGCCGGATCCATGGATGAACAATCACAAGGAATGCAAGGGC
CGCCCGTTACTCAGTTCCAGCCACAGAAGGCATTACGGCCAGATATGGGCTATAATACTTTAGCCAACTT
CCGAATAGAAAAGAAAATTGGTCGTGGACAATTTAGTGAAGTTTATAGAGCATCCTGTCTCTTGGATGGA
GTGCCGGTAGCGTTAAAAATGGTACAGATATTTGATTTAATGGATGCCAAAGCACGTGCTGATTGTATCA
AAGAAATAGACCTCCTTAAGCAACTCAACCATCCAAATGTAATTAAATACTATGCATCATTCATTGAGGA
TAATGAGCTGAACATAGTTTTGGAGTTAGCAGATGCTGGTGACCTCTCCAGAATGATAAAGCACTTTAAG
AAACAAAAGAGGCTAATCCCTGAGAGAACCGTTTGGAAATACTTCGTTCAGCTCTGCAGTGCACTGGACC
ACATGCATTCTCGAAGAGTCATGCACAGAGATATAAAACCAGCTAATGTGTTCATTACAGCCACTGGGGT
AGTAAAACTCGGAGACCTTGGGCTTGGTCGGTTTTTCAGCTCCAAAACCACAGCTGCACATTCTTTAGTG
GGTACACCTTACTACATGTCTCCAGAGAGAATACATGAAAATGGATACAACTTCAAGTCTGACATCTGGT
CTCTTGGCTGTCTGCTATATGAGATGGCTGCACTGCAGAGTCCTCTCTACGGCGACAAGATGAACTTGTA
TTCTCTGTGTAAGAAGATAGAGCAGTGTGACTACCCGCCTCTCCC
