>Addgene plasmid #75143 | pcDNA3-N-HA-NEK7 K64M | addgene partial sequence | sequence record 147265 | BGH-rev 5'-TAGAAGGCACAGTCGAGG-3'
TAGATGCATGCTCGAGTTAGGTGCTTGCGGTACATGCATGCATCCTCTTTGCCACATCATAAACATAGGC
GATGTCGGGTCGCTTCTCTGGATCTGGGTTGATGCATATATTAACTAGCTGTCGTAGCTCCTCCGAATAG
TGATCTGACGGGAGAGGCGGGTAGTCACACTGCTCTATCTTCTTACACAGAGAATACAAGTTCATCTTGT
CGCCGTAGAGAGGACTCTGCAGTGCAGCCATCTCATATAGCAGACAGCCAAGAGACCAGATGTCAGACTT
GAAGTTGTATCCATTTTCATGTATTCTCTCTGGAGACATGTAGTAAGGTGTACCCACTAAAGAATGTGCA
GCTGTGGTTTTGGAGCTGAAAAACCGACCAAGCCCAAGGTCTCCGAGTTTTACTACCCCAGTGGCTGTAA
TGAACACATTAGCTGGTTTTATATCTCTGTGCATGACTCTTCGAGAATGCATGTGGTCCAGTGCACTGCA
GAGCTGAACGAAGTATTTCCAAACGGTTCTCTCAGGGATTAGCCTCTTTTGTTTCTTAAAGTGCTTTATC
ATTCTGGAGAGGTCACCAGCATCTGCTAACTCCAAAACTATGTTCAGCTCATTATCCTCAATGAATGATG
CATAGTATTTAATTACATTTGGATGGTTGAGTTGCTTAAGGAGGTCTATTTCTTTGATACAATCAGCACG
TGCTTT
